>Addgene plasmid #153678 | pGBW-m4252791 | addgene full sequence | sequence record 304470 | Addgene NGS Result
ATCGAATCTCCGTCGTTTCGAGCTTACGCGAACAGCCGTGGCGCTCATTTGCTCGTCGGGCATCGAATCT
CGTCAGCTATCGTCAGCTTACCTTTTTGGCAGCGATCGCGGCTCCCGACATCTTGGACCATTAGCTCCAC
AGGTATCTTCTTCCCTCTAGTGGTCATAACAGCAGCTTCAGCTACCTCTCAATTCAAAAAACCCCTCAAG
ACCCGTTTAGAGGCCCCAAGGGGTTATGCTATCAATCGTTGCGTTACACACACAAAAAACCAACACACAT
CCATCTTCGATGGATAGCGATTTTATTATCTAACTGCTGATCGAGTGTAGCCAGATCTAGTAATCAATTA
CGGGGTCATTAGTTCATAGCCCATATATGGAGTTCCGCGTTACATAACTTACGGTAAATGGCCCGCCTGG
CTGACCGCCCAACGACCCCCGCCCATTGACGTCAATAATGACGTATGTTCCCATAGTAACGCCAATAGGG
ACTTTCCATTGACGTCAATGGGTGGAGTATTTACGGTAAACTGCCCACTTGGCAGTACATCAAGTGTATC
ATATGCCAAGTACGCCCCCTATTGACGTCAATGACGGTAAATGGCCCGCCTGGCATTATGCCCAGTACAT
GACCTTATGGGACTTTCCTACTTGGCAGTACATCTACGTATTAGTCATCGCTATTACCATGCTGATGCGG
TTTTGGCAGTACATCAATGGGCGTGGATAGCGGTTTGACTCACGGGGATTTCCAAGTCTCCACCCCATTG
ACGTCAATGGGAGTTTGTTTTGGCACCAAAATCAACGGGACTTTCCAAAATGTCGTAACAACTCCGCCCC
ATTGACGCAAATGGGCGGTAGGCGTGTACGGTGGGAGGTCTATATAAGCAGAGCTGGTTTAGTGAACCGT
CAGATCAGATCTTTGTCGATCCTACCATCCACTCGACACACCCGCCAGCGGCCGCCACCATGTTCGTCTT
TCTTGTGTTACTCCCCCTGGTTTCGTCCCAGTGCGTGAACTTGACTACGCGAACCCAACTGCCGCCAGCA
TATACAAATAGTTTCACCCGTGGAGTATACTACCCTGATAAAGTGTTTAGATCAAGCGTACTACACTCTA
CTCAGGACCTGTTTCTCCCCTTCTTCTCCAATGTCACATGGTTTCATGCGATCCACGTTAGCGGCACCAA
CGGGACAAAGCGCTTTGACAACCCTGTGCTGCCATTCAATGATGGTGTGTATTTTGCTTCTACCGAGAAG
AGCAACATAATTCGGGGCTGGATCTTCGGAACTACCCTCGACAGTAAAACTCAGTCATTGCTGATTGTGA
ATAACGCCACAAATGTCGTTATCAAGGTCTGTGAATTTCAATTCTGCAACGATCCATTCCTTGGGGTGTA
TTACCATAAAAATAATAAGTCCTGGATGGAGAGCGAATTTAGGGTATACTCGTCTGCCAACAATTGTACT
TTCGAGTATGTGTCTCAGCCCTTCTTAATGGATCTGGAAGGTAAACAGGGCAACTTTAAGAACCTCCGCG
AGTTTGTATTCAAAAATATAGACGGATACTTTAAGATTTATTCCAAGCACACACCAATCAATTTGGTGCG
GGATCTCCCGCAAGGGTTCAGCGCTCTGGAACCTCTAGTGGACCTCCCCATCGGCATTAACATCACAAGA
TTCCAGACGCTGTTAGCCCTGCATAGATCATACCTTACTCCCGGTGACAGTAGTTCTGGGTGGACCGCAG
GCGCGGCTGCATATTACGTGGGATATTTGCAGCCTCGGACGTTTCTGCTGAAATACAACGAGAACGGCAC
CATTACAGATGCCGTGGATTGCGCCCTTGACCCCCTAAGCGAAACTAAGTGTACGCTTAAAAGCTTCACC
GTCGAGAAGGGAATTTACCAGACTTCCAACTTTAGGGTCCAGCCGACAGAATCAATAGTTAGGTTCCCAA
ATATCACCAATTTGTGCCCTTTTGGGGAAGTCTTCAATGCTACACGATTTGCTTCGGTTTATGCCTGGAA
CAGGAAGCGTATCTCAAATTGCGTCGCGGACTACAGCGTGCTCTATAATAGTGCAAGTTTCTCGACCTTT
AAATGTTATGGCGTGTCCCCGACCAAACTAAATGACCTCTGTTTTACAAACGTTTACGCCGATTCTTTTG
TGATTCGCGGTGATGAGGTACGCCAAATCGCACCGGGCCAGACTGGCAAGATTGCCGATTACAACTACAA
GTTGCCTGACGACTTCACCGGATGTGTTATAGCCTGGAATAGCAATAATCTGGATTCTAAGGTCGGAGGT
AACTATAACTACCTGTATAGACTGTTCCGTAAGTCAAACCTGAAACCCTTTGAGCGGGACATCTCCACAG
AGATTTACCAAGCAGGGTCTACCCCCTGCAATGGGGTTGAAGGATTCAATTGCTACTTTCCATTACAGAG
CTACGGGTTCCAGCCTACGAACGGGGTTGGTTACCAGCCTTATAGGGTAGTGGTGCTGTCGTTCGAACTG
TTGCACGCTCCAGCTACAGTGTGCGGGCCTAAAAAATCAACTAACCTGGTTAAAAATAAGTGTGTTAATT
TTAACTTCAATGGCTTAACCGGAACTGGAGTGCTCACGGAGTCAAACAAGAAATTTCTACCGTTTCAGCA
ATTCGGGAGGGATATCGCAGACACTACGGACGCGGTCAGAGATCCACAGACCCTTGAGATCCTTGACATA
ACACCCTGCTCTTTCGGAGGTGTCTCCGTAATTACACCAGGCACTAATACCTCTAATCAGGTGGCCGTGC
TTTATCAGGATGTTAACTGTACAGAGGTCCCGGTGGCTATCCATGCCGACCAATTGACACCTACGTGGCG
CGTCTATTCTACCGGCTCCAACGTCTTCCAGACCCGGGCTGGATGCTTGATAGGCGCAGAACACGTAAAC
AACTCTTACGAATGTGATATTCCCATTGGAGCCGGGATCTGCGCAAGCTACCAGACCCAAACAAACAGTC
CCAGACGGGCTCGTAGCGTGGCCTCTCAGAGCATAATAGCCTATACCATGTCCCTTGGCGCGGAGAATAG
TGTGGCATACTCAAATAATAGCATCGCTATCCCCACTAACTTTACTATTTCCGTGACGACTGAGATTCTG
CCAGTGTCTATGACTAAGACATCCGTGGATTGCACAATGTATATTTGTGGGGATTCCACAGAGTGTAGCA
ACTTGTTGCTGCAATATGGATCATTCTGTACGCAGCTGAATCGCGCCCTCACCGGCATCGCTGTGGAACA
GGACAAGAACACTCAAGAGGTCTTTGCTCAGGTGAAGCAAATCTACAAGACCCCACCTATAAAAGACTTC
GGGGGTTTTAACTTCTCGCAGATTCTCCCCGACCCCAGCAAGCCTTCAAAAAGGAGCTTTATTGAGGACC
TGTTGTTCAACAAGGTTACTTTAGCCGATGCCGGTTTTATCAAACAGTACGGCGACTGTCTTGGCGATAT
AGCAGCCCGGGATCTGATTTGCGCACAAAAATTCAATGGCCTTACCGTACTGCCACCCCTTCTCACCGAC
GAAATGATCGCGCAGTACACCTCCGCACTGCTGGCTGGGACCATCACTTCGGGATGGACCTTTGGGGCTG
GTGCTGCTTTGCAAATTCCCTTCGCCATGCAGATGGCCTATCGATTCAATGGCATAGGGGTAACACAGAA
CGTATTGTATGAAAATCAAAAGCTAATCGCTAACCAGTTTAATTCAGCCATTGGTAAGATCCAGGATTCA
CTCTCCAGTACAGCCTCTGCCCTGGGAAAGCTCCAGGACGTGGTCAACCAGAACGCGCAGGCATTGAATA
CACTCGTCAAACAGCTGAGTAGCAATTTCGGCGCAATCAGTAGTGTCTTAAACGATATACTGAGTAGGCT
TGATAAAGTAGAGGCCGAGGTCCAGATTGACAGACTAATCACGGGGCGTCTTCAGAGTTTACAGACCTAT
GTGACCCAACAGCTGATCCGAGCAGCGGAAATTCGAGCAAGCGCGAACCTGGCCGCTACTAAAATGAGTG
AGTGCGTGCTGGGCCAAAGTAAACGAGTCGACTTTTGCGGCAAAGGGTATCATCTCATGTCTTTCCCTCA
GTCCGCCCCTCACGGTGTTGTTTTCCTCCACGTGACATACGTTCCCGCGCAGGAAAAGAATTTTACTACG
GCACCCGCTATTTGCCATGACGGAAAGGCTCATTTTCCACGGGAGGGAGTGTTCGTTTCAAACGGGACAC
ACTGGTTTGTAACTCAGCGGAACTTTTATGAGCCTCAAATCATCACGACAGACAATACCTTCGTGAGTGG
CAACTGCGATGTAGTCATAGGCATTGTGAATAACACTGTTTATGATCCACTTCAGCCGGAACTCGACAGC
TTCAAAGAGGAATTGGATAAGTACTTTAAAAATCATACCAGTCCAGACGTAGATCTCGGCGATATATCGG
GCATTAACGCCAGTGTGGTCAATATACAAAAGGAGATTGACAGACTGAATGAAGTAGCTAAGAACCTCAA
CGAATCTCTGATTGACCTGCAAGAGCTAGGGAAGTACGAGCAGTATATCAAATGGCCATGGTACATATGG
CTGGGTTTTATCGCGGGTCTTATTGCCATAGTCATGGTGACGATTATGTTGTGCTGTATGACCTCCTGCT
GTTCTTGTTTGAAAGGCTGCTGCTCCTGTGGTAGCTGTTGCAAATTCGATGAAGATGACTCTGAACCCGT
GTTGAAAGGCGTTAAGCTACACTACACAGAAAACCTTTACTTTCAGTCGAAAGAAACCGCGGCAGCTAAG
TTCGAGAGGCAGCACATGGACAGTTAAGCTAGCTTGACTGACTGAGATACAGCGTACCTTCAGCTCACAG
ACATGATAAGATACATTGATGAGTTTGGACAAACCACAACTAGAATGCAGTGAAAAAAATGCTTTATTTG
TGAAATTTGTGATGCTATTGCTTTATTTGTAACCATTATAAGCTGCAATAAACAAGTTAACAACAACAAT
TGCATTCATTTTATGTTTCAGGTTCAGGGGGAGGTGTGGGAGGTTTTTTAAAGCAAGTAAAACCTCTACA
AATGTGGTATTGGCCCATCTCTATCGGTATCGTAGCATAACCCCTTGGGGCCTCTAAACGGGTCTTGAGG
GGTTTTTTGTGCCCCTCGGGCCGGATTGCTATCTACCGGCATTGGCGCAGAAAAAAATGCCTGATGCGAC
GCTGCGCGTCTTATACTCCCACATATGCCAGATTCAGCAACGGATACGGCTTCCCCAACTTGCCCACTTC
CATACGTGTCCTCCTTACCAGAAATTTATCCTTAAGGTCGTCAGCTATCCTGCAGGCGATCTCTCGATTT
CGATCAAGACATTCCTTTAATGGTCTTTTCTGGACACCACTAGGGGTCAGAAGTAGTTCATCAAACTTTC
TTCCCTCCCTAATCTCATTGGTTACCTTGGGCTATCGAAACTTAATTAACCAGTCAAGTCAGCTACTTGG
CGAGATCGACTTGTCTGGGTTTCGACTACGCTCAGAATTGCGTCAGTCAAGTTCGATCTGGTCCTTGCTA
TTGCACCCGTTCTCCGATTACGAGTTTCATTTAAATCATGTGAGCAAAAGGCCAGCAAAAGGCCAGGAAC
CGTAAAAAGGCCGCGTTGCTGGCGTTTTTCCATAGGCTCCGCCCCCCTGACGAGCATCACAAAAATCGAC
GCTCAAGTCAGAGGTGGCGAAACCCGACAGGACTATAAAGATACCAGGCGTTTCCCCCTGGAAGCTCCCT
CGTGCGCTCTCCTGTTCCGACCCTGCCGCTTACCGGATACCTGTCCGCCTTTCTCCCTTCGGGAAGCGTG
GCGCTTTCTCATAGCTCACGCTGTAGGTATCTCAGTTCGGTGTAGGTCGTTCGCTCCAAGCTGGGCTGTG
TGCACGAACCCCCCGTTCAGCCCGACCGCTGCGCCTTATCCGGTAACTATCGTCTTGAGTCCAACCCGGT
AAGACACGACTTATCGCCACTGGCAGCAGCCACTGGTAACAGGATTAGCAGAGCGAGGTATGTAGGCGGT
GCTACAGAGTTCTTGAAGTGGTGGCCTAACTACGGCTACACTAGAAGAACAGTATTTGGTATCTGCGCTC
TGCTGAAGCCAGTTACCTTCGGAAAAAGAGTTGGTAGCTCTTGATCCGGCAAACAAACCACCGCTGGTAG
CGGTGGTTTTTTTGTTTGCAAGCAGCAGATTACGCGCAGAAAAAAAGGATCTCAAGAAGATCCTTTGATC
TTTTCTACGGGGTCTGACGCTCAGTGGAACGAAAACTCACGTTAAGGGATTTTGGTCATGAGATTATCAA
AAAGGATCTTCACCTAGATCCTTTTAAATTAAAAATGAAGTTTTAAATCAATCTAAAGTATATATGAGTA
AACTTGGTCTGACAGTTACCAATGCTTAATCAGTGAGGCACCTATCTCAGCGATCTGTCTATTTCGTTCA
TCCATAGTTGCATTTAAATTTCCGAACTCTCCAAGGCCCTCGTCGGAAAATCTTCAAACCTTTCGTCCGA
TCCATCTTGCAGGCTACCTCTCGAACGAACTATCGCAAGTCTCTTGGCCGGCCTTGCGCCTTGGCTATTG
CTTGGCAGCGCCTATCGCCAGGTATTACTCCAATCCCGAATATCCGAGATCGGGATCACCCGAGAGAAGT
TCAACCTACATCCTCAATCCCGATCTATCCGAGATCCGAGGAATATCGAAATCGGGGCGCGCCTGGCCTC
CGCGCCGGGTTTTGGCGCCTCCCGCGGGCGCCCCCCTCGTCACGGCGAGCGCTGCCACGTCAGACGAAGG
GCGCAGGAGCGTCCTGATCCTTCCGCCCGGACGCTCAGGACAGCGGCCCGCTGCTCATAAGACTCGGCCT
TAGAACCCCAGTATCAGCAGAAGGACATTTTAGGACGGGACTTGGGTGACTCTAGGGCACTGGTTTTCTT
TCCAGAGAGCGGAACAGGCGAGGAAAAGTAGTCCCTTCTCGGCGATTCTGCGGAGGGATCTCCGTGGGGC
GGTGAACGCCGATGATTATATAAGGACGCGCCGGGTGTGGCACAGCTAGTTCCGTCGCAGCCGGGATTTG
GGTCGCGGTTCTTGTTTGTGGATCGCTGTGATCGTCACTTGGTGAGTAGCGGGCTGCTGGGCTGGCCGGG
GCTTTCGTGGCCGCCGGGCCGCTCGGTGGGACGGAAGCGTGTGGAGAGACCGCCAAGGGCTGTAGTCTGG
GTCCGCGAGCAAGGTTGCCCTGAACTGGGGGTTGGGGGGAGCGCAGCAAAATGGCGGCTGTTCCCGAGTC
TTGAATGGAAGACGCTTGTGAGGCGGGCTGTGAGGTCGTTGAAACAAGGTGGGGGGCATGGTGGGCGGCA
AGAACCCAAGGTCTTGAGCCCTTCGCTAATGCGGGAAAGCTCTTATTCGGGTGAGATGGGCTGGGCACCA
TCTGGGGACCCTGACGTGAAGTTTGTCACTGACTGGAGAACTCGGTTTGTCGTCTGTTGCGGGGGCGGCA
GTTATGGCGGTGCCGTTGGGCAGTGCACCCGTACCTTTGGGAGCGCGCGCCCTCGTCGTGTCGTGACGTC
ACCCGTTCTGTTGGCTTATAATGCAGGGTGGGGCCACCAGCCGGTAGGTGTGCGGTAGGCTTTTCTCCGT
CGCAGGACGCAGGGTTCGGGCCTAGGGTAGGCTCTCCTGAATCGACAGGCGCCGGACCTCTGGTGAGGGG
AGGGATAAGTGAGGCGTCAGTTTCTTTGGTCGGTTTTATGTACCTATCTTCTTAAGTAGCTGAAGCTCCG
GTTTTGAACTATGCGCTCGGGGTTGGCGAGTGTGTTTTGTGAAGTTTTTTAGGCACCTTTTGAAATGTAA
TCATTTGGGTCAATATGTAATTTTCAGTGTTAGACTTGTAAATTGTCCGCTAAATTCTGGCCGTTTTTGG
CTTTTTTGTTAGACAACATGACCGAGTACAAGCCCACGGTGCGCCTCGCCACCCGCGACGACGTCCCCAG
GGCCGTACGCACCCTCGCCGCCGCGTTCGCCGACTACCCCGCCACGCGCCACACCGTCGATCCGGACCGC
CACATCGAGCGGGTCACCGAGCTGCAAGAACTCTTCCTCACGCGCGTCGGGCTCGACATCGGCAAGGTGT
GGGTCGCGGACGACGGCGCCGCGGTGGCGGTCTGGACCACGCCGGAGAGCGTCGAAGCGGGGGCGGTGTT
CGCCGAGATCGGCCCGCGCATGGCCGAGTTGAGCGGTTCCCGGCTGGCCGCGCAGCAACAGATGGAGGGC
CTCCTGGCGCCGCACCGGCCCAAGGAGCCCGCGTGGTTCCTGGCCACCGTCGGCGTCTCGCCCGACCACC
AGGGCAAGGGTCTGGGCAGCGCCGTCGTGCTCCCCGGAGTGGAGGCCGCCGAGCGCGCCGGGGTGCCCGC
CTTCCTGGAGACCTCCGCGCCCCGCAACCTCCCCTTCTACGAGCGGCTCGGCTTCACCGTCACCGCCGAC
GTCGAGGTGCCCGAAGGACCGCGCACCTGGTGCATGACCCGCAAGCCCGGTGCCTAGGCTAGTATGTAAG
CCTAGTCTTAGATAATAAAATCGCTATCCATCGAAGATGGATGTGTGTTGGTTTTTTGTGTGTGTAACGC
TAGGCGCGCCTGGTGTACCGAGAACGATCCTCTCAGTGCGAGTCTCGACGATCCATATCGTTGCTTGGCA
GTCAGCCAGTCGGAATCCAGCTTGGGACCCAGGAAGTCCAATCGTCAGATATTGTACTCAAGCCTGGTCA
CGGCAGCGTACCGATCTGTTTAAACCTAGATATTGATAGTCTGATCGGTCAACGTATAATCGAGTCCTAG
CTTTTGCAAACATCTATCAAGAGACAGGATCAGCAGGAGGCTTTCGCATGAGTATTCAACATTTCCGTGT
CGCCCTTATTCCCTTTTTTGCGGCATTTTGCCTTCCTGTTTTTGCTCACCCAGAAACGCTGGTGAAAGTA
AAAGATGCTGAAGATCAGTTGGGTGCGCGAGTGGGTTACATCGAACTGGATCTCAACAGCGGTAAGATCC
TTGAGAGTTTTCGCCCCGAAGAACGCTTTCCAATGATGAGCACTTTTAAAGTTCTGCTATGTGGCGCGGT
ATTATCCCGTATTGACGCCGGGCAAGAGCAACTCGGTCGCCGCATACACTATTCTCAGAATGACTTGGTT
GAGTATTCACCAGTCACAGAAAAGCATCTTACGGATGGCATGACAGTAAGAGAATTATGCAGTGCTGCCA
TAACCATGAGTGATAACACTGCGGCCAACTTACTTCTGACAACGATTGGAGGACCGAAGGAGCTAACCGC
TTTTTTGCACAACATGGGGGATCATGTAACTCGCCTTGATCGTTGGGAACCGGAGCTGAATGAAGCCATA
CCAAACGACGAGCGTGACACCACGATGCCTGTAGCAATGGCAACAACCTTGCGTAAACTATTAACTGGCG
AACTACTTACTCTAGCTTCCCGGCAACAGTTGATAGACTGGATGGAGGCGGATAAAGTTGCAGGACCACT
TCTGCGCTCGGCCCTTCCGGCTGGCTGGTTTATTGCTGATAAATCTGGAGCCGGTGAGCGTGGGTCTCGC
GGTATCATTGCAGCACTGGGGCCAGATGGTAAGCCCTCCCGTATCGTAGTTATCTACACGACGGGGAGTC
AGGCAACTATGGATGAACGAAATAGACAGATCGCTGAGATAGGTGCCTCACTGATTAAGCATTGGTAACC
GATTCTAGGTGCATTGGCGCAGAAAAAAATGCCTGATGCGACGCTGCGCGTCTTATACTCCCACATATGC
CAGATTCAGCAACGGATACGGCTTCCCCAACTTGCCCACTTCCATACGTGTCCTCCTTACCAGAAATTTA
TCCTTAAGATCCCGAATCGTTTAAACTCGACTCTGGCTCT
Features (pLannotate 1.2.2; 19 found; start..end, strand, type, name):
    119..190     +  misc_feature   5' β-globin insulator: insulator upstream of the human β-globin locus (Farrell et al., 2002)
    195..241     -  terminator     T7 terminator: transcription terminator for bacteriophage T7 RNA polymerase
    259..307     -  polyA_signal   poly(A) signal: synthetic polyadenylation signal
    388..691     +  enhancer       CMV enhancer: human cytomegalovirus immediate early enhancer
    764..781     -  promoter       CMV promoter (fragment): human cytomegalovirus (CMV) immediate early promoter
    844..895     +  promoter       CMVd2 promoter: truncated human cytomegalovirus (CMV) immediate early promoter that yields moderately reduced expression relative to the full-length promoter
    970..4788    +  CDS            S: SPIKE_SARS2 - Experimental evidence at protein level: Swiss-Prot protein existence level 1. [Spike glycoprotein]: May down-regulate host tetherin (BST2) by lysosomal degradation, thereby counteracting its antiviral activity. From Severe acute respiratory syndrome coronavirus 2 (2019-nCoV) (SARS-CoV-2).
   4907..5028    -  polyA_signal   SV40 poly(A) signal: SV40 polyadenylation signal
   5051..5120    -  CDS            large T antigen (fragment): large T antigen from SV40 (simian virus 40)
   5143..5189    +  terminator     T7 terminator: transcription terminator for bacteriophage T7 RNA polymerase
   5219..5355    +  terminator     rrnG terminator: transcription terminator from the E. coli ribosomal RNA rrnG operon (Albrechtsen et al., 1991)
   5400..5471    +  misc_feature   3' β-globin insulator: insulator downstream of the human β-globin locus (Farrell et al., 2002)
   5697..6285    -  rep_origin     ori: high-copy-number ColE1/pMB1/pBR322/pUC origin of replication
   6457..6521    -  CDS            bla(M) (fragment): β-lactamase lacking the signal sequence; bla(M); allows cytosolic expression of β-lactamase
   6785..7994    +  promoter       UbC promoter: human ubiquitin C promoter
   7998..8595    +  CDS            PuroR (fragment): puromycin N-acetyltransferase; pac from Streptomyces; confers resistance to puromycin
   8624..8672    +  polyA_signal   poly(A) signal: synthetic polyadenylation signal
   8938..9798    +  CDS            AmpR: β-lactamase; bla; confers resistance to ampicillin, carbenicillin, and related antibiotics
   9811..9947    +  terminator     rrnG terminator: transcription terminator from the E. coli ribosomal RNA rrnG operon (Albrechtsen et al., 1991)
