[The description below was written by a language model from this plasmid's Addgene catalogue record and pLannotate feature annotations shown in this document.]
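Description:
pGBW-m4252791 is a mammalian expression plasmid carrying the wild-type surface (spike) glycoprotein gene of SARS-CoV-2. It is built on a pTwist_CMV_Puro_6 backbone from which an AarI site was removed. The sequenced construct is about 10 kb. It replicates in E. coli from a high-copy ColE1/pUC-type origin and is selected with ampicillin through a full-length β-lactamase gene. A short additional β-lactamase fragment is also annotated near the origin.

The spike open reading frame of roughly 3.8 kb sits downstream of the human cytomegalovirus immediate-early enhancer and promoter elements, which drive strong constitutive transcription in mammalian cells. It is followed by an SV40 polyadenylation signal. According to the catalogue entry, the backbone supplies a C-terminal TEV-cleavable S-tag, which would allow detection or affinity capture of the protein and later removal of the tag. This tag is not separately annotated in the feature table. The expression unit is bracketed by β-globin insulator elements and by bacterial and phage terminators (T7, rrnG). These help isolate it from transcriptional read-through and from neighbouring regulatory influences.

A second, independent cassette uses the human ubiquitin C promoter to express puromycin N-acetyltransferase, ending in a synthetic poly(A) signal. This lets transfected mammalian cells be enriched or stable lines be selected with puromycin. The record gives the purpose only as mammalian expression of the spike protein and does not specify particular downstream applications. The cloning method is also not recorded.
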