Addgene plasmid #153678: pGBW-m4252791
Purpose: Mammalian expression plasmid for SARS-CoV-2 S (surface glycoprotein)
Depositing lab: Ginkgo Bioworks & Benjie Chen. Depositing organization: Ginkgo Bioworks.
Backbone
  Vector backbone: pTwist_CMV_Puro_6 with AarI site removed
  Backbone size w/o insert (bp): 6080
  Vector type: Mammalian Expression
  Selectable markers: Puromycin
Growth in bacteria
  Bacterial resistance: Ampicillin, 100 μg/mL
  Growth temperature: 37°C
  Growth strain: DH5alpha
  Copy number: High Copy
Gene/Insert
  Gene/Insert name: SARS-CoV-2 S (surface glycoprotein) (alt names: Spike protein; S protein)
  Species: Severe acute respiratory syndrome coronavirus 2
  Insert size (bp): 3815
  Mutation: wt
  Entrez Gene: S (a.k.a. GU280_gp02, spike glycoprotein)
  Promoter: CMV
  Tag / fusion protein: Cleavable TEV;S-tag (C terminal on backbone)
  Cloning method: Unknown
Resource information
  A portion of this plasmid was derived from a plasmid made by: GinkgoBioworks
Depositor comments: NCBI reference sequence: 43740568
How to cite: pGBW-m4252791 was a gift from Ginkgo Bioworks & Benjie Chen (Addgene plasmid # 153678 ; http://n2t.net/addgene:153678 ; RRID:Addgene_153678)
